>Addgene plasmid #157617 | pD649-HAsp-mLepr-Fc(DAPA)-AviTag-6xHis | addgene full sequence | sequence record 381383 | Addgene NGS Result
TTTCAATATTATTGAAGCATTTATCAGGGTTATTGTCTCATGAGCGGATACATATTTGAATGTATTTAGA
AAAATAAACAAATAGGGGTCAGTGTTACAACCAATTAACCAATTCTGAACATTATCGCGAGCCCATTTAT
ACCTGAATATGGCTCATAACACCCCTTGCTCATGACCAAAATCCCTTAACGTGAGTTACGCGCGCGTCGT
TCCACTGAGCGTCAGACCCCGTAGAAAAGATCAAAGGATCTTCTTGAGATCCTTTTTTTCTGCGCGTAAT
CTGCTGCTTGCAAACAAAAAAACCACCGCTACCAGCGGTGGTTTGTTTGCCGGATCAAGAGCTACCAACT
CTTTTTCCGAAGGTAACTGGCTTCAGCAGAGCGCAGATACCAAATACTGTTCTTCTAGTGTAGCCGTAGT
TAGCCCACCACTTCAAGAACTCTGTAGCACCGCCTACATACCTCGCTCTGCTAATCCTGTTACCAGTGGC
TGCTGCCAGTGGCGATAAGTCGTGTCTTACCGGGTTGGACTCAAGACGATAGTTACCGGATAAGGCGCAG
CGGTCGGGCTGAACGGGGGGTTCGTGCACACAGCCCAGCTTGGAGCGAACGACCTACACCGAACTGAGAT
ACCTACAGCGTGAGCTATGAGAAAGCGCCACGCTTCCCGAAGGGAGAAAGGCGGACAGGTATCCGGTAAG
CGGCAGGGTCGGAACAGGAGAGCGCACGAGGGAGCTTCCAGGGGGAAACGCCTGGTATCTTTATAGTCCT
GTCGGGTTTCGCCACCTCTGACTTGAGCGTCGATTTTTGTGATGCTCGTCAGGGGGGCGGAGCCTATGGA
AAAACGCCAGCAACGCGGCCTTTTTACGGTTCCTGGCCTTTTGCTGGCCTTTTGCTCACATGTTCTTTCC
TGCGTTATCCCCTGATTCTGTGGATAACCGTATTACCGCCTTTGAGTGAGCTGATACCGCTCGCCGCAGC
CGAACGACCGAGCGCAGCGAGTCAGTGAGCGAGGAAGCGGAAGGCGAGAGTAGGGAACTGCCAGGCATCA
AACTAAGCAGAAGGCCCCTGACGGATGGCCTTTTTGCGTTTCTACAAACTCTTTCTGTGTTGTAAAACGA
CGGCCAGTCTTAAGCTCGGGCCCCCTGGGCGGTTCTGATAACGAGTAATCGTTAATCCGCAAATAACGTA
AAAACCCGCTTCGGCGGGTTTTTTTATGGGGGGAGTTTAGGGAAAGAGCATTTGTCAGAATATTTAAGGG
CGCCTGTCACTTTGCTTGATATATGAGAATTATTTAACCTTATAAATGAGAAAAAAGCAACGCACTTTAA
ATAAGATACGTTGCTTTTTCGATTGATGAACACCTATAATTAAACTATTCATCTATTATTTATGATTTTT
TGTATATACAATATTTCTAGTTTGTTAAAGAGAATTAAGAAAATAAATCTCGAAAATAATAAAGGGAAAA
TCAGTTTTTGATATCAAAATTATACATGTCAACGATAATACAAAATATAATACAAACTATAAGATGTTAT
CAGTATTTATTATCATTTAGAATAAATTTTGTGTCGCCCTTAATTGTGAGCGGATAACAATTACGAGCTT
CATGCACAGTGGCGTTGACTCAATATTGGCCATTAGCCATATTATTCATTGGTTATATAGCATAAATCAA
TATTGGCTATTGGCCATTGCATACGTTGTATCTATATCATAATATGTACATTTATATTGGCTCATGTCCA
ATATGACCGCCATGTTGGCATTGATTATTGACTAGTTATTAATAGTAATCAATTACGGGGTCATTAGTTC
ATAGCCCATATATGGAGTTCCGCGTTACATAACTTACGGTAAATGGCCCGCCTGGCTGACCGCCCAACGA
CCCCCGCCCATTGACGTCAATAATGACGTATGTTCCCATAGTAACGCCAATAGGGACTTTCCATTGACGT
CAATGGGTGGAGTATTTACGGTAAACTGCCCACTTGGCAGTACATCAAGTGTATCATATGCCAAGTACGC
CCCCTATTGACGTCAATGACGGTAAATGGCCCGCCTGGCATTATGCCCAGTACATGACCTTATGGGACTT
TCCTACTTGGCAGTACATCTACGTATTAGTCATCGCTATTACCATGGTGATGCGGTTTTGGCAGTACATC
AATGGGCGTGGATAGCGGTTTGACTCACGGGGATTTCCAAGTCTCCACCCCATTGACGTCAATGGGAGTT
TGTTTTGGCACCAAAATCAACGGGACTTTCCAAAATGTCGTAACAACTCCGCCCCATTGACGCAAATGGG
CGGTAGGCGTGTACGGTGGGAGGTCTATATAAGCAGAGCTCGTTTAGTGAACCGTCAGATCGCCTGGAGA
CGCCATCCACGCTGTTTTGACCTCCATAGAAGACACCGGGACCGATCCAGCCTCCGCGGCCGGGAACGGT
GCATTGGAACGCGGATTCCCCGTGCCAAGAGTGACGTAAGTACCGCCTATAGAGTCTATAGGCCCACCCC
CTTGGCTTCGTTAGAACGCGGCTACAATTAATACATAACCTTATGTATCATACACATACGATTTAGGTGA
CACTATAGAATAACATCCACTTTGCCTTTCTCTCCACAGGTGTCCACTCCCAGGTCCAACTGCACCTCGG
TTCTATCGAAAACGCGCCTGCTAGCGCCACCATGAAGACCATCATTGCCCTGAGCTACATCTTCTGCCTG
GTGTTCGCTGCGGCCGCCTATCCGATCTCCCCATGGAAATTTAAGTTGTTTTGTGGACCGCCGAATACCA
CCGATGACTCTTTTCTTTCACCAGCGGGGGCACCTAATAATGCATCAGCGCTGAAGGGGGCGTCTGAAGC
TATAGTCGAGGCCAAATTCAACAGTTCTGGGATTTATGTGCCAGAGCTTTCCAAAACTGTCTTCCACTGC
TGTTTCGGCAATGAACAAGGCCAGAATTGCTCTGCACTGACTGATAATACAGAAGGGAAAACACTCGCAT
CAGTGGTGAAGGCCAGCGTATTCAGGCAACTGGGGGTTAATTGGGACATCGAGTGCTGGATGAAAGGTGA
TCTCACTCTGTTCATATGCCACATGGAGCCATTGCCTAAAAATCCGTTCAAAAACTACGACAGTAAAGTA
CATTTGCTGTATGACCTGCCTGAGGTGATCGACGATTCTCCGTTGCCTCCGCTGAAGGACAGCTTCCAAA
CTGTCCAGTGTAATTGCTCCTTGCGAGGGTGTGAGTGTCATGTACCCGTACCCAGGGCTAAGCTCAATTA
CGCTCTCTTGATGTACTTGGAAATAACTAGTGCTGGCGTATCCTTCCAATCACCACTCATGTCATTGCAA
CCGATGCTGGTCGTGAAACCGGACCCTCCACTTGGATTGCATATGGAAGTGACGGACGATGGGAACCTTA
AGATTTCTTGGGATTCTCAGACGATGGCGCCTTTTCCCCTGCAGTACCAGGTAAAGTACTTGGAGAATAG
TACAATTGTAAGGGAGGCAGCGGAGATAGTCAGTGCGACTTCCCTGCTTGTCGATAGCGTCCTGCCGGGC
TCATCATATGAAGTACAGGTAAGGAGCAAACGGCTGGACGGGAGTGGGGTCTGGTCCGATTGGAGCTCTC
CACAAGTTTTTACGACGCAAGACGTAGTCTATTTCCCTCCAAAAATCCTTACGAGCGTAGGCAGCAACGC
CTCCTTCCATTGTATTTATAAAAACGAGAACCAAATCATCTCAAGCAAGCAGATCGTTTGGTGGCGGAAC
CTGGCGGAAAAGATCCCAGAGATTCAATATTCAATCGTCAGTGACCGAGTGTCCAAGGTAACCTTTTCCA
ATCTGAAAGCAACGCGACCTAGGGGAAAATTCACGTATGATGCCGTATATTGCTGTAACGAACAAGCTTG
TCATCATCGGTACGCAGAGTTGTACGTGATTGATGTCAACATCAACATATCCTGCGAGACAGACGGTTAC
CTGACCAAGATGACTTGTCGCTGGTCCCCATCCACGATCCAGAGTCTTGTGGGCAGTACGGTCCAACTTC
GCTACCATCGACGAAGCCTCTACTGCCCAGACTCTCCTAGCATACACCCAACATCTGAACCAAAAAACTG
CGTCCTCCAAAGAGACGGGTTCTATGAGTGCGTTTTCCAACCAATATTTCTTTTGTCCGGCTATACGATG
TGGATCAGAATCAACCATTCCCTGGGTTCCCTCGATTCTCCACCCACGTGTGTTTTGCCCGACTCTGTTG
TCAAACCTCTTCCACCCTCAAATGTAAAGGCGGAAATAACCGTCAATACGGGTCTTCTTAAAGTCAGCTG
GGAGAAACCAGTTTTTCCGGAAAACAACTTGCAATTCCAAATACGGTACGGACTCTCTGGCAAAGAAATC
CAATGGAAGACTCACGAGGTTTTTGACGCGAAGAGTAAATCCGCGTCCCTTTTGGTATCTGACCTCTGCG
CAGTATACGTTGTTCAGGTTCGATGTAGAAGGCTTGATGGACTGGGATATTGGTCTAATTGGTCAAGCCC
AGCGTACACGTTGGTCATGGACGTAAAGGTGCCTATGCGAGGGCCCGAGTTCTGGCGGAAAATGGACGGA
GATGTTACAAAGAAAGAACGAAATGTAACGCTTCTTTGGAAACCCCTCACTAAAAACGATTCCCTGTGCT
CAGTACGGAGATACGTCGTGAAGCATCGCACGGCCCATAACGGTACATGGTCTGAAGATGTAGGTAATCG
AACGAACTTGACGTTTCTGTGGACGGAACCTGCACACACAGTTACTGTCTTGGCAGTAAACTCCCTCGGC
GCCAGTTTGGTCAACTTTAACTTGACGTTCTCTTGGCCCATGTCTAAAGTAAGCGCGGTGGAATCATTGA
GCGCTTATCCTCTGTCCAGTTCATGTGTCATCCTCAGTTGGACGCTCAGCCCAGATGATTACAGTCTCCT
CTATCTGGTGATCGAGTGGAAGATTTTGAACGAAGATGACGGGATGAAGTGGCTCCGAATACCCTCCAAC
GTGAAGAAATTTTATATACATGATAACTTCATTCCAATAGAGAAATATCAGTTCTCTCTTTATCCGGTAT
TTATGGAGGGGGTGGGTAAACCTAAGATCATAAATGGCTTCACAAAAGATGCGATTGACAAACAACAAAA
CGATGGCGCGCCGGGCGGCGACAAGACCCACACCTGCCCCCCCTGCCCAGCTCCAGAACTGCTGGGAGGG
CCTTCCGTGTTCCTGTTCCCCCCCAAGCCCAAGGACACCCTGATGATCAGCAGGACCCCCGAGGTGACCT
GCGTGGTGGTGGCCGTGTCCCACGAGGACCCAGAGGTGAAGTTCAACTGGTACGTGGACGGCGTGGAGGT
GCACAACGCCAAGACCAAGCCCAGAGAGGAGCAGTACAACAGCACCTACAGGGTGGTGTCCGTGCTGACC
GTGCTGCACCAGGACTGGCTGAACGGCAAAGAATACAAGTGCAAAGTCTCCAACAAGGCCCTGGCTGCCC
CAATCGAAAAGACAATCAGCAAGGCCAAGGGCCAGCCACGGGAGCCCCAGGTGTACACCCTGCCCCCCAG
CCGGGAGGAGATGACCAAGAACCAGGTGTCCCTGACCTGTCTGGTGAAGGGCTTCTACCCCAGCGATATC
GCCGTGGAGTGGGAGAGCAACGGCCAGCCCGAGAACAACTACAAGACCACCCCCCCAGTGCTGGACAGCG
ACGGCAGCTTCTTCCTGTACAGCAAGCTGACCGTGGACAAGTCCAGGTGGCAGCAGGGCAACGTGTTCAG
CTGCAGCGTGATGCACGAGGCCCTGCACAACCACTACACCCAGAAGTCCCTGAGCCTGAGCCCCGGCGGC
AGCGGTCTTAATGATATTTTCGAGGCTCAGAAGATTGAGTGGCATGAACACCACCACCATCACCACTAAG
GCCGGCCTGTAGTCACTGGCACAACGCGTTACCCGGTAAGCCAATCGGGTATACACGGTCGTCATACTGC
AGACAGGGTTCTTCTACTTTGCAAGATAGTCTTGAGTAGTAAAATAAATAGATAGAGAAAATCAGCCTCG
ACTGTGCCTTCTAGTTGCCAGCCATCTGTTGTTTGCCCCTCCCCCGTGCCTTCCTTGACCCTGGAAGGTG
CCACTCCCACTGTCCTTTCCTAATAAAATGAGGAAATTGCATCACAACACTCAACCCTATCTCGGTCTAT
TCTTTTGATTTATAAGGGATTTTGCCGATTTCGGCCTATTGGTTAAAAAATGAGCTGATTTAACAAAAAT
TTAACGCGAATTAATTCTGTGGAATGTGTGTCAGTTAGGGTGTGGAAAGTCCCCAGGCTCCCCAGCAGGC
AGAAGTATGCAAAGCATGCATCTCAATTAGTCAGCAACCAGGTGTGGAAAGTCCCCAGGCTCCCCAGCAG
GCAGAAGTATGCAAAGCATGCATCTCAATTAGTCAGCAACCATAGTCCCGCCCCTAACTCCGCCCATCCC
GCCCCTAACTCCGCCCAGTTCCGCCCATTCTCCGCCCCATGGCTGACTAATTTTTTTTATTTATGCAGAG
GCCGAGGCCGCCTCTGCCTCTGAGCTATTCCAGAAGTAGTGAGGAGGCTTTTTTGGAGGCCTAGGCTTTT
GCAAAAAGCTCCCGGGAGCTTGTATATCCATTTTCGGATCTGATCAGCACGTGTTGACAATTAATCATCG
GCATAGTATATCGGCATAGTATAATACGACAAGGTGAGGAACTAAACCATGACCGAGTACAAGCCCACGG
TGCGCCTCGCCACCCGCGACGACGTCCCCAGGGCCGTACGCACCCTCGCCGCCGCGTTCGCCGACTACCC
CGCCACGCGCCACACCGTCGATCCGGACCGCCACATCGAGCGGGTCACCGAGCTGCAAGAACTCTTCCTC
ACGCGCGTCGGGCTCGACATCGGCAAGGTGTGGGTCGCGGACGACGGCGCCGCGGTGGCGGTCTGGACCA
CGCCGGAGAGCGTCGAAGCGGGGGCGGTGTTCGCCGAGATCGGCCCGCGCATGGCCGAGTTGAGCGGTTC
CCGGCTGGCCGCGCAGCAACAGATGGAAGGCCTCCTGGCGCCGCACCGGCCCAAGGAGCCCGCGTGGTTC
CTGGCCACCGTCGGCGTCTCGCCCGACCACCAGGGCAAGGGTCTGGGCAGCGCCGTCGTGCTCCCCGGAG
TGGAGGCGGCCGAGCGCGCCGGGGTGCCCGCCTTCCTGGAGACATCCGCGCCCCGCAACCTCCCCTTCTA
CGAGCGGCTCGGCTTCACCGTCACCGCCGACGTCGAGGTGCCCGAAGGACCGCGCACCTGGTGCATGACC
CGCAAGCCCGGTGCCTGACACGTGCTACGAGATTTCGATTCCACCGCCGCCTTCTATGAAAGGTTGGGCT
TCGGAATCGTTTTCCGGGACGCCGGCTGGATGATCCTCCAGCGCGGGGATCTCATGCTGGAGTTCTTCGC
CCACCCCAACTTGTTTATTGCAGCTTATAATGGTTACAAATAAAGCAATAGCATCACAAATTTCACAAAT
AAAGCATTTTTTTCACTGCATTCTAGTTGTGGTTTGTCCAAACTCATCAATGTATCTTATCATGTCTGTA
TACCGTCGACCTCTAGCTAGAGCTTGGCGTAATCATGGTCATTACCAATGCTTAATCAGTGAGGCACCTA
TCTCAGCGATCTGTCTATTTCGTTCATCCATAGTTGCCTGACTCCCCGTCGTGTAGATAACTACGATACG
GGAGGGCTTACCATCTGGCCCCAGCGCTGCGATGATACCGCGAGAACCACGCTCACCGGCTCCGGATTTA
TCAGCAATAAACCAGCCAGCCGGAAGGGCCGAGCGCAGAAGTGGTCCTGCAACTTTATCCGCCTCCATCC
AGTCTATTAATTGTTGCCGGGAAGCTAGAGTAAGTAGTTCGCCAGTTAATAGTTTGCGCAACGTTGTTGC
CATCGCTACAGGCATCGTGGTGTCACGCTCGTCGTTTGGTATGGCTTCATTCAGCTCCGGTTCCCAACGA
TCAAGGCGAGTTACATGATCCCCCATGTTGTGCAAAAAAGCGGTTAGCTCCTTCGGTCCTCCGATCGTTG
TCAGAAGTAAGTTGGCCGCAGTGTTATCACTCATGGTTATGGCAGCACTGCATAATTCTCTTACTGTCAT
GCCATCCGTAAGATGCTTTTCTGTGACTGGTGAGTACTCAACCAAGTCATTCTGAGAATAGTGTATGCGG
CGACCGAGTTGCTCTTGCCCGGCGTCAATACGGGATAATACCGCGCCACATAGCAGAACTTTAAAAGTGC
TCATCATTGGAAAACGTTCTTCGGGGCGAAAACTCTCAAGGATCTTACCGCTGTTGAGATCCAGTTCGAT
GTAACCCACTCGTGCACCCAACTGATCTTCAGCATCTTTTACTTTCACCAGCGTTTCTGGGTGAGCAAAA
ACAGGAAGGCAAAATGCCGCAAAAAAGGGAATAAGGGCGACACGGAAATGTTGAATACTCATATTCTTCC
TT
Features (pLannotate 1.2.2; 21 found; start..end, strand, type, name):
    119..143     -  CDS            KanR (fragment): aminoglycoside phosphotransferase; aph(3')-Ia; confers resistance to kanamycin
    254..842     +  rep_origin     ori: high-copy-number ColE1/pMB1/pBR322/pUC origin of replication
   1067..1084    +  terminator     rrnB T2 terminator (fragment): transcription terminator T2 from the E. coli rrnB gene
   1109..1128    -  CDS            lacZα (fragment): LacZα fragment of β-galactosidase; lacZ fragment
   1584..1600    +  protein_bind   lac operator: The lac repressor binds to the lac operator to inhibit transcription in E. coli. This inhibition can be relieved by adding lactose or isopropyl-β-D-thiogalactopyranoside (IPTG). lac repressor encoded by lacI
   1843..2146    +  enhancer       CMV enhancer: human cytomegalovirus immediate early enhancer
   2147..2350    +  promoter       CMV promoter: human cytomegalovirus (CMV) immediate early promoter
   2486..2529    +  intron         CMV intron (fragment): modified intron A from human cytomegalovirus
   2581..2599    +  promoter       SP6 promoter: promoter for bacteriophage SP6 RNA polymerase
   2603..2640    +  CDS            IgH signal sequence (fragment): signal sequence from the mouse immunoglobulin heavy chain variable region
   2701..5184    +  CDS            Lepr (fragment): LEPR_MOUSE - Also known as Db, Obr. Experimental evidence at protein level: Swiss-Prot protein existence level 1. [Isoform E]: Antagonizes Isoform A and isoform B-mediated LEP binding and endocytosis. From Mus musculus (Mouse).
   5200..5877    +  CDS            IGHG1 (fragment): IGHG1_HUMAN - Experimental evidence at protein level: Swiss-Prot protein existence level 1. Constant region of immunoglobulin heavy chains. Immunoglobulins, also known as antibodies, are membrane-bound or secreted glycoproteins produced by B lymphocytes. In the recognition phase of humoral immunity, the membrane-bound immunoglobulins serve as receptors which, upon binding of a specific antigen, trigger the clonal expansion and differentiation of B lymphocytes into immunoglobulins- secreting plasma cells. Secreted immunoglobulins mediate the effector phase of humoral immunity, which results in
   6092..6203    +  polyA_signal   bGH poly(A) signal: bovine growth hormone polyadenylation signal
   6204..6312    +  rep_origin     f1 ori (fragment): f1 bacteriophage origin of replication; arrow indicates direction of (+) strand synthesis
   6326..6655    +  promoter       SV40 promoter: SV40 enhancer and early promoter
   6703..6750    +  promoter       EM7 promoter: synthetic bacterial promoter&nbsp
   6769..7368    +  CDS            PuroR (fragment): puromycin N-acetyltransferase; pac from Streptomyces; confers resistance to puromycin
   7378..7503    +  CDS            ble (fragment): BLE_KLEPN - Experimental evidence at protein level: Swiss-Prot protein existence level 1. Binding protein with a strong affinity to the bleomycin family of antibiotics. Binds to CL990; an antimitotic-antibiotic compound. From Klebsiella pneumoniae.
   7498..7619    +  polyA_signal   SV40 poly(A) signal: SV40 polyadenylation signal
   7672..8532    -  CDS            AmpR: β-lactamase; bla; confers resistance to ampicillin, carbenicillin, and related antibiotics
   8535..89      -  promoter       AmpR promoter (fragment) (across the origin): bla
