[The description below was written by a language model from this plasmid's Addgene catalogue record and pLannotate feature annotations shown in this document.]
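Description:
pD649-HAsp-mLepr-Fc(DAPA)-AviTag-6xHis is a mammalian expression plasmid built on the pD649 backbone for producing the extracellular domain of the mouse leptin receptor (Lepr) as a secreted, Fc-fused protein. It is maintained in E. coli as a high-copy plasmid through a ColE1/pUC-type origin and selected with ampicillin via a full-length β-lactamase gene. The sequenced record (8,542 nt) matches the stated backbone plus insert sizes. It also carries short remnants of other elements (KanR, lacZα, f1 ori, rrnB terminator fragments) that appear to be non-functional backbone leftovers.

Expression is driven by the CMV immediate-early enhancer and promoter, followed by a fragment of CMV intron A. An SP6 promoter sits just upstream of the coding region; it allows in vitro transcription and serves as a sequencing priming site. The open reading frame begins with a secretion signal: the plasmid name indicates an HA signal peptide, whereas the annotation software matched only a partial fragment to an IgH signal sequence. The Lepr ectodomain follows, cloned between retained NotI and AscI sites. It is joined in frame to a human IgG1 Fc region bearing the D265A and P329A (DAPA) substitutions, which are generally used to reduce Fc effector binding. The catalogue lists a C-terminal AviTag for site-specific biotinylation and a 6xHis tag for metal-affinity purification, though neither is separately annotated in the feature table. A bGH polyadenylation signal terminates the transcript. A downstream SV40/EM7 promoter cassette with a puromycin resistance gene and SV40 poly(A) signal offers potential selection in mammalian cells.

The construct belongs to a collection used to produce secreted cell-surface protein ectodomains for screening protein–protein interactions. The depositor notes that some plasmids in the collection may carry an IS4-like transposase insertion upstream of the CMV promoter, but no such element is annotated here.
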