Addgene plasmid #157617: pD649-HAsp-mLepr-Fc(DAPA)-AviTag-6xHis
Purpose: Mammalian expression of cell-surface protein extracellular domain fused to Fc(DAPA)-Avi-6xHis. Protein is secreted from cells.
Depositing lab: Chris Garcia. Depositing organization: Stanford University. Publication: A Human IgSF Cell-Surface Interactome Reveals a Complex Network of Protein-Protein Interactions. Wojtowicz WM, Vielmetter J, Fernandes RA, Siepe DH, Eastman CL, Chisholm GB, Cox S, Klock H, Anderson PW, Rue SM, Miller JJ, Glaser SM, Bragstad ML, Vance J, Lam AW, Lesley SA, Zinn K, Garcia KC. Cell. 2020 Aug 20;182(4):1027-1043.e17. doi: 10.1016/j.cell.2020.07.025. PubMed 32822567.
Backbone
  Vector backbone: pD649
  Backbone size w/o insert (bp): 6106
  Vector type: Mammalian Expression
Growth in bacteria
  Bacterial resistance: Ampicillin, 100 μg/mL
  Growth temperature: 37°C
  Growth strain: DH5alpha
  Copy number: High Copy
Gene/Insert
  Gene/Insert name: Lepr
  Species: M. musculus (mouse)
  Insert size (bp): 2436
  Mutation: Fc region of human IgG contains D265A and P329A mutations (DAPA)
  Entrez Gene: Lepr (a.k.a. LEPROT, Leprb, Modb1, OB-RGRP, Obr, db, diabetes, obese-like, obl)
  Promoter: CMV/SP6
  Tag / fusion protein: Fc(DAPA)-Avi-6xHis (C terminal on backbone)
  Cloning method: Restriction Enzyme; 5′ cloning site GCGGCCGC (not destroyed); 3′ cloning site GGCGCGCC (not destroyed)
  Sequencing primers: 5′ ATTTAGGTGACACTATAG; 3′ CACGTACCAGTTGAACTTCACC
Resource information
  A portion of this plasmid was derived from a plasmid made by: synthesis by IDT
Terms and licenses: Academic/Nonprofit Terms; Industry Terms: Not Available to Industry
Depositor comments: Some plasmids in this collection may have an IS4-like element ISVsa5 family transposase upstream of the CMV promoter.
How to cite: pD649-HAsp-mLepr-Fc(DAPA)-AviTag-6xHis was a gift from Chris Garcia (Addgene plasmid # 157617 ; http://n2t.net/addgene:157617 ; RRID:Addgene_157617)
