>Addgene plasmid #157617 | pD649-HAsp-mLepr-Fc(DAPA)-AviTag-6xHis | depositor partial sequence | sequence record 304344 | Lepr
TATCCGATCTCCCCATGGAAATTTAAGTTGTTTTGTGGACCGCCGAATACCACCGATGACTCTTTTCTTT
CACCAGCGGGGGCACCTAATAATGCATCAGCGCTGAAGGGGGCGTCTGAAGCTATAGTCGAGGCCAAATT
CAACAGTTCTGGGATTTATGTGCCAGAGCTTTCCAAAACTGTCTTCCACTGCTGTTTCGGCAATGAACAA
GGCCAGAATTGCTCTGCACTGACTGATAATACAGAAGGGAAAACACTCGCATCAGTGGTGAAGGCCAGCG
TATTCAGGCAACTGGGGGTTAATTGGGACATCGAGTGCTGGATGAAAGGTGATCTCACTCTGTTCATATG
CCACATGGAGCCATTGCCTAAAAATCCGTTCAAAAACTACGACAGTAAAGTACATTTGCTGTATGACCTG
CCTGAGGTGATCGACGATTCTCCGTTGCCTCCGCTGAAGGACAGCTTCCAAACTGTCCAGTGTAATTGCT
CCTTGCGAGGGTGTGAGTGTCATGTACCCGTACCCAGGGCTAAGCTCAATTACGCTCTCTTGATGTACTT
GGAAATAACTAGTGCTGGCGTATCCTTCCAATCACCACTCATGTCATTGCAACCGATGCTGGTCGTGAAA
CCGGACCCTCCACTTGGATTGCATATGGAAGTGACGGACGATGGGAACCTTAAGATTTCTTGGGATTCTC
AGACGATGGCGCCTTTTCCCCTGCAGTACCAGGTAAAGTACTTGGAGAATAGTACAATTGTAAGGGAGGC
AGCGGAGATAGTCAGTGCGACTTCCCTGCTTGTCGATAGCGTCCTGCCGGGCTCATCATATGAAGTACAG
GTAAGGAGCAAACGGCTGGACGGGAGTGGGGTCTGGTCCGATTGGAGCTCTCCACAAGTTTTTACGACGC
AAGACGTAGTCTATTTCCCTCCAAAAATCCTTACGAGCGTAGGCAGCAACGCCTCCTTCCATTGTATTTA
TAAAAACGAGAACCAAATCATCTCAAGCAAGCAGATCGTTTGGTGGCGGAACCTGGCGGAAAAGATCCCA
GAGATTCAATATTCAATCGTCAGTGACCGAGTGTCCAAGGTAACCTTTTCCAATCTGAAAGCAACGCGAC
CTAGGGGAAAATTCACGTATGATGCCGTATATTGCTGTAACGAACAAGCTTGTCATCATCGGTACGCAGA
GTTGTACGTGATTGATGTCAACATCAACATATCCTGCGAGACAGACGGTTACCTGACCAAGATGACTTGT
CGCTGGTCCCCATCCACGATCCAGAGTCTTGTGGGCAGTACGGTCCAACTTCGCTACCATCGACGAAGCC
TCTACTGCCCAGACTCTCCTAGCATACACCCAACATCTGAACCAAAAAACTGCGTCCTCCAAAGAGACGG
GTTCTATGAGTGCGTTTTCCAACCAATATTTCTTTTGTCCGGCTATACGATGTGGATCAGAATCAACCAT
TCCCTGGGTTCCCTCGATTCTCCACCCACGTGTGTTTTGCCCGACTCTGTTGTCAAACCTCTTCCACCCT
CAAATGTAAAGGCGGAAATAACCGTCAATACGGGTCTTCTTAAAGTCAGCTGGGAGAAACCAGTTTTTCC
GGAAAACAACTTGCAATTCCAAATACGGTACGGACTCTCTGGCAAAGAAATCCAATGGAAGACTCACGAG
GTTTTTGACGCGAAGAGTAAATCCGCGTCCCTTTTGGTATCTGACCTCTGCGCAGTATACGTTGTTCAGG
TTCGATGTAGAAGGCTTGATGGACTGGGATATTGGTCTAATTGGTCAAGCCCAGCGTACACGTTGGTCAT
GGACGTAAAGGTGCCTATGCGAGGGCCCGAGTTCTGGCGGAAAATGGACGGAGATGTTACAAAGAAAGAA
CGAAATGTAACGCTTCTTTGGAAACCCCTCACTAAAAACGATTCCCTGTGCTCAGTACGGAGATACGTCG
TGAAGCATCGCACGGCCCATAACGGTACATGGTCTGAAGATGTAGGTAATCGAACGAACTTGACGTTTCT
GTGGACGGAACCTGCACACACAGTTACTGTCTTGGCAGTAAACTCCCTCGGCGCCAGTTTGGTCAACTTT
AACTTGACGTTCTCTTGGCCCATGTCTAAAGTAAGCGCGGTGGAATCATTGAGCGCTTATCCTCTGTCCA
GTTCATGTGTCATCCTCAGTTGGACGCTCAGCCCAGATGATTACAGTCTCCTCTATCTGGTGATCGAGTG
GAAGATTTTGAACGAAGATGACGGGATGAAGTGGCTCCGAATACCCTCCAACGTGAAGAAATTTTATATA
CATGATAACTTCATTCCAATAGAGAAATATCAGTTCTCTCTTTATCCGGTATTTATGGAGGGGGTGGGTA
AACCTAAGATCATAAATGGCTTCACAAAAGATGCGATTGACAAACAACAAAACGAT
